Addgene plasmid #242224: pPB-CAG-CTNNB1-Armadillo-HA
Purpose: Expression of human β-catenin Armadillo repeats (deletion of a.a. 2-133 and a.a. 665-781) using piggyBac transposition
Depositing lab: Courtney Hodges. Depositing organization: Baylor College of Medicine. Publication: beta-catenin functions as a molecular adapter for disordered cBAF interactions. Chan YS, Gao Q, Robinson SA, Wang W, Filandrova R, Weinhold LM, Cabrera ML, Zhang M, Ambati CSR, Lerario AM, Putluri N, Kiseljak-Vassiliades K, Wierman ME, Habra MA, Hammer GD, Veverka V, Cermakova K, Hodges HC. Mol Cell. 2025 Jul 15:S1097-2765(25)00576-3. doi: 10.1016/j.molcel.2025.06.026. PubMed 40695292.
Backbone
  Vector backbone: pPB
  Vector type: Mammalian Expression ; piggyBac
  Selectable markers: Blasticidin
Growth in bacteria
  Bacterial resistance: Ampicillin, 100 μg/mL
  Growth temperature: 37°C
  Growth strain: NEB Stable
  Copy number: Unknown
Gene/Insert
  Gene/Insert name: CTNNB1 (alt name: β-catenin)
  Species: H. sapiens (human)
  Mutation: Deleted N terminal and C terminal IDRs from β-catenin (deletion of a.a. 2-133 and 665-781)
  Entrez Gene: CTNNB1 (a.k.a. CTNNB, EVR7, MRD19, NEDSDV, armadillo)
  Promoter: CAG
  Tag / fusion protein: HA (C terminal on insert)
  Cloning method: Gene Synthesis
Terms and licenses: Academic/Nonprofit Terms; Industry Terms: Not Available to Industry
How to cite: pPB-CAG-CTNNB1-Armadillo-HA was a gift from Courtney Hodges (Addgene plasmid # 242224 ; http://n2t.net/addgene:242224 ; RRID:Addgene_242224)
