[The description below was written by a language model from this plasmid's Addgene catalogue record and pLannotate feature annotations shown in this document.]
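Description:
pPB-CAG-CTNNB1-Armadillo-HA is an 8.5 kb mammalian expression plasmid built on a pPB piggyBac transposon backbone, designed for stable genomic integration of a truncated human β-catenin. It is propagated in E. coli through a high-copy ColE1/pUC-type origin with ampicillin selection (AmpR, β-lactamase). It also carries Bluescript-style cloning-vector remnants: an f1 origin, lacZα and lac promoter/operator fragments, and T7 and T3 promoters. The piggyBac terminal repeats that would define the mobilised segment are not annotated in the automated feature table, so their positions cannot be stated from the record. As with piggyBac vectors generally, transposition would depend on a transposase supplied separately, since none is annotated here.

The payload is driven by the CAG promoter, annotated as the CMV enhancer, chicken β-actin promoter fragments and a chimeric β-actin/β-globin intron. It drives a gene-synthesised CTNNB1 fragment lacking residues 2-133 and 665-781. This removes the N- and C-terminal intrinsically disordered regions and leaves only the central Armadillo repeat domain, which is fused at its C terminus to an HA epitope; the short annotated match is consistent with a single copy. Downstream, an EMCV IRES allows the blasticidin deaminase gene bsr to be translated from the same transcript, which ends at a bGH polyadenylation signal, so blasticidin resistance in mammalian cells is coupled to expression of the insert. The very short hPGK and SV40 promoter matches are probably incidental fragments rather than functional elements. The construct is intended for expressing the isolated, HA-detectable Armadillo domain in mammalian cells, for instance to compare its behaviour with β-catenin forms that retain the disordered regions.
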