Features (pLannotate 1.2.2; 26 found; start..end, strand, type, name):
    581..685     -  promoter       AmpR promoter: bla
    738..1166    -  rep_origin     f1 ori (sequence partly withheld): f1 bacteriophage origin of replication; arrow indicates direction of (+) strand synthesis
   1171..1326    -  CDS            lacZα (fragment): LacZα fragment of β-galactosidase; lacZ fragment
   1334..1352    +  promoter       T7 promoter: promoter for bacteriophage T7 RNA polymerase
   1737..2116    +  enhancer       CMV enhancer: human cytomegalovirus immediate early enhancer
   2118..2237    +  promoter       chicken β-actin promoter (fragment): contains a 21-bp deletion relative to the standard chicken β-actin promoter
   2277..2454    +  promoter       chicken β-actin promoter (fragment): No description available
   2455..3428    +  intron         chimeric intron: chimera between introns from chicken β-actin and rabbit β-globin
   3429..3488    +  promoter       hPGK promoter (fragment): human phosphoglycerate kinase 1 promoter
   3517..5109    +  CDS            β-catenin (fragment) (sequence partly withheld): human cadherin-associated protein that also plays a role in the canonical Wnt signaling pathway; Homo sapiens CTNNB1; also known as catenin beta-1
   5119..5145    +  CDS            3xHA (fragment): three tandem HA epitope tags
   5291..5852    +  misc_feature   IRES: internal ribosome entry site (IRES) of the encephalomyocarditis virus (EMCV)
   5861..6280    +  CDS            bsr: BSR_BACCE - Experimental evidence at protein level: Swiss-Prot protein existence level 1. Catalyzes the deamination of the cytosine moiety of the antibiotics blasticidin S, cytomycin and acetylblasticidin S. From Bacillus cereus.
   6329..6553    +  polyA_signal   bGH poly(A) signal: bovine growth hormone polyadenylation signal
   6557..6573    +  promoter       SV40 promoter (fragment): SV40 enhancer and early promoter
   6624..6640    -  protein_bind   lac operator: The lac repressor binds to the lac operator to inhibit transcription in E. coli. This inhibition can be relieved by adding lactose or isopropyl-β-D-thiogalactopyranoside (IPTG). lac repressor encoded by lacI
   6648..6678    -  promoter       lac promoter: promoter for the E. coli lac operon
   6693..6714    -  protein_bind   CAP binding site: CAP binding activates transcription in the presence of cAMP. E. coli catabolite activator protein
   6727..6766    -  CDS            lacI (fragment): lac repressor; lacI; The lac repressor binds to the lac operator to inhibit transcription in E. coli. This inhibition can be relieved by adding lactose or isopropyl-β-D-thiogalactopyranoside (IPTG).
   7051..7069    -  promoter       T3 promoter: promoter for bacteriophage T3 RNA polymerase
   7114..7130    -  protein_bind   lac operator: The lac repressor binds to the lac operator to inhibit transcription in E. coli. This inhibition can be relieved by adding lactose or isopropyl-β-D-thiogalactopyranoside (IPTG). lac repressor encoded by lacI
   7138..7168    -  promoter       lac promoter: promoter for the E. coli lac operon
   7183..7204    -  protein_bind   CAP binding site: CAP binding activates transcription in the presence of cAMP. E. coli catabolite activator protein
   7217..7309    -  CDS            lacI (fragment): lac repressor; lacI; The lac repressor binds to the lac operator to inhibit transcription in E. coli. This inhibition can be relieved by adding lactose or isopropyl-β-D-thiogalactopyranoside (IPTG).
   7492..8080    -  rep_origin     ori: high-copy-number ColE1/pMB1/pBR322/pUC origin of replication
   8251..580     -  CDS            AmpR (across the origin): β-lactamase; bla; confers resistance to ampicillin, carbenicillin, and related antibiotics
>Addgene plasmid #242224 | pPB-CAG-CTNNB1-Armadillo-HA | addgene full sequence | sequence record 485633 | Addgene NGS Result
CAGTTAATAGTTTGCGCAACGTTGTTGCCATTGCTACAGGCATCGTGGTGTCACGCTCGTCGTTTGGTAT
GGCTTCATTCAGCTCCGGTTCCCAACGATCAAGGCGAGTTACATGATCCCCCATGTTGTGCAAAAAAGCG
GTTAGCTCCTTCGGTCCTCCGATCGTTGTCAGAAGTAAGTTGGCCGCAGTGTTATCACTCATGGTTATGG
CAGCACTGCATAATTCTCTTACTGTCATGCCATCCGTAAGATGCTTTTCTGTGACTGGTGAGTACTCAAC
CAAGTCATTCTGAGAATAGTGTATGCGGCGACCGAGTTGCTCTTGCCCGGCGTCAATACGGGATAATACC
GCGCCACATAGCAGAACTTTAAAAGTGCTCATCATTGGAAAACGTTCTTCGGGGCGAAAACTCTCAAGGA
TCTTACCGCTGTTGAGATCCAGTTCGATGTAACCCACTCGTGCACCCAACTGATCTTCAGCATCTTTTAC
TTTCACCAGCGTTTCTGGGTGAGCAAAAACAGGAAGGCAAAATGCCGCAAAAAAGGGAATAAGGGCGACA
CGGAAATGTTGAATACTCATACTCTTCCTTTTTCAATATTATTGAAGCATTTATCAGGGTTATTGTCTCA
TGAGCGGATACATATTTGAATGTATTTAGAAAAATAAACAAATAGGGGTTCCGCGCACATTTCCCCGAAA
AGTGCCACCTAAATTGTAAGCGTTAATATTTTGTTAAAATTCGCGTTAAATTTTTGTTAAATCAGCTCAT
TTTTTAACCAATAGGCCGAAATCGGCAAAATCCCTTATAAATCAAAAGAATAGACCGAGATAGGGT
[37 nt withheld, positions 837-873]
AAAGAACGTGGACTCCAACGTCAAAGG
[49 nt withheld, positions 901-949]
T
[91 nt withheld, positions 951-1041]
G
[124 nt withheld, positions 1043-1166]
CCCATTCGCCATTCAGGCTGCGCAACTGTTGGGAAGGGCGATCGGTGCGGGCCTCTTCGCTATTACGCCA
GCTGGCGAAAGGGGGATGTGCTGCAAGGCGATTAAGTTGGGTAACGCCAGGGTTTTCCCAGTCACGACGT
TGTAAAACGACGGCCAGTGAGCGCGCGTAATACGACTCACTATAGGGCGAATTGGGGCGCGCCATTCTAG
ATTAACCCTAGAAAGATAGTCTGCGTAAAATTGACGCATGCATTCTTGAAATATTGCTCTCTCTTTCTAA
ATAGCGCGAATCCGTCGCTGTGCATTTAGGACATCTCAGTCGCCGCTTGGAGCTCCCGTGAGGCGTGCTT
GTCAATGCGGTAAGTGTCACTGATTTTGAACTATAACGACCGCGTGAGTCAAAATGACGCATGATTATCT
TTTACGTGACTTTTAAGATTTAACTCATACGATAATTATATTGTTATTTCATGTTCTACTTACGTGATAA
CTTATTATATATATATTTTCTTGTTATAGATATCAACTAGAATGCTAGACTCGAGAAGCTTGATCGGCCA
CGCGGATCTCGACATTGATTATTGACTAGTTATTAATAGTAATCAATTACGGGGTCATTAGTTCATAGCC
CATATATGGAGTTCCGCGTTACATAACTTACGGTAAATGGCCCGCCTGGCTGACCGCCCAACGACCCCCG
CCCATTGACGTCAATAATGACGTATGTTCCCATAGTAACGCCAATAGGGACTTTCCATTGACGTCAATGG
GTGGAGTATTTACGGTAAACTGCCCACTTGGCAGTACATCAAGTGTATCATATGCCAAGTACGCCCCCTA
TTGACGTCAATGACGGTAAATGGCCCGCCTGGCATTATGCCCAGTACATGACCTTATGGGACTTTCCTAC
TTGGCAGTACATCTACGTATTAGTCATCGCTATTACCATGGTCGAGGTGAGCCCCACGTTCTGCTTCACT
CTCCCCATCTCCCCCCCCTCCCCACCCCCAATTTTGTATTTATTTATTTTTTAATTATTTTGTGCAGCGA
TGGGGGCGGGGGGGGGGGGGGCGCGCGCCAGGGGGGGGGGGGGGGGGGGGGGGGGGGGGGGGGGGGGGGG
GGGGGGGGGGGGGGCGGGGGGGGGGGGGGGGGGCGGGGCGAGGGGCGGGGCGGGGCGAGGCGGAGAGGTG
CGGCGGCAGCCAATCAGAGCGGCGCGCTCCGAAAGTTTCCTTTTATGGCGAGGCGGCGGCGGCGGCGGCC
CTATAAAAAGCGAAGCGCGCGGCGGGCGGGAGTCGCTGCGCGCTGCCTTCGCCCCGTGCCCCGCTCCGCC
GCCGCCTCGCGCCGCCCGCCCCGGCTCTGACTGACCGCGTTACTCCCACAGGTGAGCGGGCGGGACGGCC
CTTCTCCTCCGGGCTGTAATTAGCGCTTGGTTTAATGACGGCTTGTTTCTTTTCTGTGGCTGCGTGAAAG
CCTTGAGGGGCTCCGGGAGGGCCCTTTGTGCGGGGGGAGCGGCTCGGGGGGTGCGTGCGTGTGTGTGTGC
GTGGGGAGCGCCGCGTGCGGCTCCGCGCTGCCCGGCGGCTGTGAGCGCTGCGGGCGCGGCGCGGGGCTTT
GTGCGCTCCGCAGTGTGCGCGAGGGGAGCGCGGCCGGGGGCGGTGCCCCGCGGTGCGGGGGGGGCTGCGA
GGGGAACAAAGGCTGCGTGCGGGGTGTGTGCGTGGGGGGGTGAGCAGGGGGTGTGGGCGCGTCGGTCGGG
CTGCAACCCCCCCTGCACCCCCCTCCCCGAGTTGCTGAGCACGGCCCGGCTTCGGGTGCGGGGCTCCGTA
CGGGGCGTGGCGCGGGGCTCGCCGTGCCGGGCGGGGGGTGGCGGCAGGTGGGGGTGCCGGGCGGGGCGGG
GCCGCCTCGGGCCGGGGAGGGCTCGGGGGAGGGGCGCGGCGGCCCCCGGAGCGCCGGCGGCTGTCGAGGC
GCGGCGAGCCGCAGCCATTGCCTTTTATGGTAATCGTGCGAGAGGGCGCAGGGACTTCCTTTGTCCCAAA
TCTGTGCGGAGCCGAAATCTGGGAGGCGCCGCCGCACCCCCTCTAGCGGGCGCGGGGCGAAGCGGTGCGG
CGCCGGCAGGAAGGAAATGGGCGGGGAGGGCCTTCGTGCGTCGCCGCGCCGCCGTCCCCTTCTCCCTCTC
CAGCCTCGGGGCTGTCCGCGGGGGGACGGCTGCCTTCGGGGGGGACGGGGCAGGGCGGGGTTCGGCTTCT
GGCGTGTGACCGGCGGCTCTAGCCGGAGCGCACGTCGGCAGTCGGCTCCCTCGTTGACCGAATCACCGAC
CTCTCTCCCCAGGGGGATCCACCGGGCTAGCGCCACCATGCATGCAGTTGTAAACTTGATTAACTATCAA
GATGATGCAGAACTTGCC
[1542 nt withheld, positions 3565-5106]
GAGACCGGTATGTACCCATACGATGTTCCAGATTACGCTGGCTATCCCTATGACGTCCCGGACTATGCAG
GCTCCTATCCATATGACGTTCCAGATTACGCTTGAACGCGTTAGTGCGGATCCTAGTGCGAATTCTAGTG
CGTCGACTCTAGCAACGGTTTCCCTCTAGCGGGATCAATTCCGCCCCCCCCCCCTAACGTTACTGGCCGA
AGCCGCTTGGAATAAGGCCGGTGTGCGTTTGTCTATATGTTATTTTCCACCATATTGCCGTCTTTTGGCA
ATGTGAGGGCCCGGAAACCTGGCCCTGTCTTCTTGACGAGCATTCCTAGGGGTCTTTCCCCTCTCGCCAA
AGGAATGCAAGGTCTGTTGAATGTCGTGAAGGAAGCAGTTCCTCTGGAAGCTTCTTGAAGACAAACAACG
TCTGTAGCGACCCTTTGCAGGCAGCGGAACCCCCCACCTGGCGACAGGTGCCTCTGCGGCCAAAAGCCAC
GTGTATAAGATACACCTGCAAAGGCGGCACAACCCCAGTGCCACGTTGTGAGTTGGATAGTTGTGGAAAG
AGTCAAATGGCTCTCCTCAAGCGTATTCAACAAGGGGCTGAAGGATGCCCAGAAGGTACCCCATTGTATG
GGATCTGATCTGGGGCCTCGGTGCACATGCTTTACATGTGTTTAGTCGAGGTTAAAAAAACGTCTAGGCC
CCCCGAACCACGGGGACGTGGTTTTCCTTTGAAAAACACGATAATACCATGGTCATGAAAACATTTAACA
TTTCTCAACAAGATCTAGAATTAGTAGAAGTAGCGACAGAGAAGATTACAATGCTTTATGAGGATAATAA
ACATCATGTGGGAGCGGCAATTCGTACGAAAACAGGAGAAATCATTTCGGCAGTACATATTGAAGCGTAT
ATAGGACGAGTAACTGTTTGTGCAGAAGCCATTGCGATTGGTAGTGCAGTTTCGAATGGACAAAAGGATT
TTGACACGATTGTAGCTGTTAGACACCCTTATTCTGACGAAGTAGATAGAAGTATTCGAGTGGTAAGTCC
TTGTGGTATGTGTAGGGAGTTGATTTCAGACTATGCACCAGATTGTTTTGTGTTAATAGAAATGAATGGC
AAGTTAGTCAAAACTACGATTGAAGAACTCATTCCACTCAAATATACCCGAAATTAAAAGTCGAGATGCA
TCGATGATCTAGAGCTCGCTGATCAGCCTCGACTGTGCCTTCTAGTTGCCAGCCATCTGTTGTTTGCCCC
TCCCCCGTGCCTTCCTTGACCCTGGAAGGTGCCACTCCCACTGTCCTTTCCTAATAAAATGAGGAAATTG
CATCGCATTGTCTGAGTAGGTGTCATTCTATTCTGGGGGGTGGGGTGGGGCAGGACAGCAAGGGGGAGGA
TTGGGAAGACAATAGCAGGCATGCTGGGGATGCGGTGGGCTCTATGGCTTCTGAGGCGGAAAGAACCTGC
AGCCCAAGCTTGGCGTAATCATGGTCATAGCTGTTTCCTGTGTGAAATTGTTATCCGCTCACAATTCCAC
ACAACATACGAGCCGGAAGCATAAAGTGTAAAGCCTGGGGTGCCTAATGAGTGAGCTAACTCACATTAAT
TGCGTTGCGCTCACTGCCCGCTTTCCAGTCGGGAAACCTGTCGTGCCAGCGGATCTTAAAAGTTTTGTTA
CTTTATAGAAGAAATTTTGAGTTTTTGTTTTTTTTTAATAAATAAATAAACATAAATAAATTGTTTGTTG
AATTTATTATTAGTATGTAAGTGTAAATATAATAAAACTTAATATCTATTCAAATTAATAAATAAACCTC
GATATACAGACCGATAAAACACATGCGTCAATTTTACGCATGATTATCTTTAACGTACGTCACAATATGA
TTATCTTTCTAGGGTTAATCTAGTATCGTAGATTAATTAATCCAGCTTTTGTTCCCTTTAGTGAGGGTTA
ATTGCGCGCTTGGCGTAATCATGGTCATAGCTGTTTCCTGTGTGAAATTGTTATCCGCTCACAATTCCAC
ACAACATACGAGCCGGAAGCATAAAGTGTAAAGCCTGGGGTGCCTAATGAGTGAGCTAACTCACATTAAT
TGCGTTGCGCTCACTGCCCGCTTTCCAGTCGGGAAACCTGTCGTGCCAGCTGCATTAATGAATCGGCCAA
CGCGCGGGGAGAGGCGGTTTGCGTATTGGGCGCTCTTCCGCTTCCTCGCTCACTGACTCGCTGCGCTCGG
TCGTTCGGCTGCGGCGAGCGGTATCAGCTCACTCAAAGGCGGTAATACGGTTATCCACAGAATCAGGGGA
TAACGCAGGAAAGAACATGTGAGCAAAAGGCCAGCAAAAGGCCAGGAACCGTAAAAAGGCCGCGTTGCTG
GCGTTTTTCCATAGGCTCCGCCCCCCTGACGAGCATCACAAAAATCGACGCTCAAGTCAGAGGTGGCGAA
ACCCGACAGGACTATAAAGATACCAGGCGTTTCCCCCTGGAAGCTCCCTCGTGCGCTCTCCTGTTCCGAC
CCTGCCGCTTACCGGATACCTGTCCGCCTTTCTCCCTTCGGGAAGCGTGGCGCTTTCTCATAGCTCACGC
TGTAGGTATCTCAGTTCGGTGTAGGTCGTTCGCTCCAAGCTGGGCTGTGTGCACGAACCCCCCGTTCAGC
CCGACCGCTGCGCCTTATCCGGTAACTATCGTCTTGAGTCCAACCCGGTAAGACACGACTTATCGCCACT
GGCAGCAGCCACTGGTAACAGGATTAGCAGAGCGAGGTATGTAGGCGGTGCTACAGAGTTCTTGAAGTGG
TGGCCTAACTACGGCTACACTAGAAGAACAGTATTTGGTATCTGCGCTCTGCTGAAGCCAGTTACCTTCG
GAAAAAGAGTTGGTAGCTCTTGATCCGGCAAACAAACCACCGCTGGTAGCGGTGGTTTTTTTGTTTGCAA
GCAGCAGATTACGCGCAGAAAAAAAGGATCTCAAGAAGATCCTTTGATCTTTTCTACGGGGTCTGACGCT
CAGTGGAACGAAAACTCACGTTAAGGGATTTTGGTCATGAGATTATCAAAAAGGATCTTCACCTAGATCC
TTTTAAATTAAAAATGAAGTTTTAAATCAATCTAAAGTATATATGAGTAAACTTGGTCTGACAGTTACCA
ATGCTTAATCAGTGAGGCACCTATCTCAGCGATCTGTCTATTTCGTTCATCCATAGTTGCCTGACTCCCC
GTCGTGTAGATAACTACGATACGGGAGGGCTTACCATCTGGCCCCAGTGCTGCAATGATACCGCGAGACC
CACGCTCACCGGCTCCAGATTTATCAGCAATAAACCAGCCAGCCGGAAGGGCCGAGCGCAGAAGTGGTCC
TGCAACTTTATCCGCCTCCATCCAGTCTATTAATTGTTGCCGGGAAGCTAGAGTAAGTAGTTCGC
